>Addgene plasmid #43240 | II-ACCC | depositor partial sequence | sequence record 58505 | II-ACCC sequence 426 bps
CGTCTCGCTTAACCCCAGAGCAGGTCGTGGCAATCGCCTCCAACATTGGCGGGAAACAGGCACTCGAGAC
TGTCCAGCGCCTGCTTCCCGTGCTGTGCCAAGCGCACGGCCTCACCCCAGAGCAGGTCGTGGCGATCGCA
AGCCACGACGGAGGAAAGCAAGCCTTGGAAACAGTACAGAGGCTGTTGCCTGTGCTGTGCCAAGCGCACG
GCCTCACCCCAGAGCAGGTCGTGGCGATCGCAAGCCACGACGGAGGAAAGCAAGCCTTGGAAACAGTACA
GAGGCTGTTGCCTGTGCTGTGCCAAGCGCACGGATTAACCCCAGAGCAGGTCGTGGCGATCGCAAGCCAC
GACGGAGGAAAGCAAGCCTTGGAAACAGTACAGAGGCTGTTGCCTGTGCTGTGCCAAGCGCACGGGCTCA
GAGACG
