>Addgene plasmid #43240 | II-ACCC | addgene partial sequence | sequence record 61918 | M13-F20 5'-TGTAAAACGACGGCCAGT-3'
AGGGCGAATTGGGCCCTCTAGATGCATGCTCGAGCGGCCGCCAGTGTGATGGATATCTGCAGAATTCGCC
CTTAGTATCTTTCCTGTGCCCACGTCTCTGAGCCCGTGCGCTTGGCACAGCACAGGCAACAGCCTCTGTA
CTGTTTCCAAGGCTTGCTTTCCTCCGTCGTGGCTTGCGATCGCCACGACCTGCTCTGGGGTTAATCCGTG
CGCTTGGCACAGCACAGGCAACAGCCTCTGTACTGTTTCCAAGGCTTGCTTTCCTCCGTCGTGGCTTGCG
ATCGCCACGACCTGCTCTGGGGTGAGGCCGTGCGCTTGGCACAGCACAGGCAACAGCCTCTGTACTGTTT
CCAAGGCTTGCTTTCCTCCGTCGTGGCTTGCGATCGCCACGACCTGCTCTGGGGTGAGGCCGTGCGCTTG
GCACAGCACGGGAAGCAGGCGCTGGACAGTCTCGAGTGCCTGTTTCCCGCCAATGTTGGAGGCGATTGCC
ACGACCTGCTCTGGGGTTAAGCGAGACGCGCTAGGACGGCATCTATATAAGGGCGAATTCCAGCACACTG
GCGGCCGTTACTAGTGGATCCGAGCTCGGTACCAAGCTTGGCGTAATCATGGTCATAGCTGTTTCCTGTG
TGAAATTGTTATCCGCTCACAATTCCACACAACATACGAGCCGGAAGCATAAAGTGTAAAGCCTGGGGTG
CCTAATGAGTGAGCTAACTCACATTAATTGCGTTGCGCTCACTGCCCGCTTTCCAGTCGGGAAACCTGTC
GTGCCAGCTGCATTAATGAATCGGCCAACGCGCGGGGAGAGGCGGTTTGCGTATTGGGCGCTCTTCCGCT
TCCTCGCTCACTGACTCGCTGCGCTCGGTCGTTCGGCTGCGGCGAGCGGTATCAGCTCACTCAAAAGCGG
TAATACGGTTATCCACAGAATCAGGGGATAACGCAGGAAA
