[The description below was written by a language model from this plasmid's Addgene catalogue record.]
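Description:
II-ACCC is a bacterial cloning plasmid built on the commercial pCRII-TOPO backbone (about 4 kb without insert), carrying a 426 bp synthetic insert introduced by TOPO cloning. It is a high-copy plasmid maintained in E. coli, and the record lists both ampicillin and kanamycin resistance, consistent with the dual markers normally present on this backbone. The sequencing primers given (T7 on the 5′ side and M13 reverse on the 3′ side) indicate that the insert sits in the standard TOPO cloning site, flanked by those priming sites. No feature table is provided, so the detailed layout of origins, promoters and marker genes cannot be confirmed beyond what the backbone name implies.

The insert is described only by its name, and the record does not state its composition. The associated publication concerns a TALEN genome-editing system used to generate human stem cell-based disease models, and the size and naming are suggestive of a pre-assembled module from a TALE repeat library. A 426 bp fragment would fit roughly four TALE repeats, "ACCC" plausibly denotes the four DNA bases those repeats recognise, and "II" may mark the module's position in an ordered assembly. That reading is an inference rather than something stated in the record. The plasmid has no expression elements for mammalian cells listed and is classed purely as a cloning vector, so it most likely serves as a storage and source plasmid from which the synthetic fragment is taken and combined with other modules to build full-length TALEN constructs, rather than being used directly in cells.
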