Addgene plasmid #43240: II-ACCC
Depositing lab: Chad Cowan & Kiran Musunuru. Depositing organization: Harvard University. Publication: A TALEN Genome-Editing System for Generating Human Stem Cell-Based Disease Models. Ding Q, Lee YK, Schaefer EA, Peters DT, Veres A, Kim K, Kuperwasser N, Motola DL, Meissner TB, Hendriks WT, Trevisan M, Gupta RM, Moisan A, Banks E, Friesen M, Schinzel RT, Xia F, Tang A, Xia Y, Figueroa E, Wann A, Ahfeldt T, Daheron L, Zhang F, Rubin LL, Peng LF, Chung RT, Musunuru K, Cowan CA. Cell Stem Cell. 2012 Dec 12. pii: S1934-5909(12)00645-5. doi: 10.1016/j.stem.2012.11.011. PubMed 23246482.
Backbone
  Vector backbone: pCRII-TOPO
  Backbone manufacturer: Invitrogen
  Backbone size w/o insert (bp): 3973
  Vector type: Bacterial Cloning
Growth in bacteria
  Bacterial resistance: Ampicillin and Kanamycin, 100 & 50 μg/mL
  Growth temperature: 37°C
  Growth strain: Top10
  Copy number: High Copy
Gene/Insert
  Gene/Insert name: II-ACCC
  Species: Synthetic
  Insert size (bp): 426
  Cloning method: TOPO Cloning
  Sequencing primers: 5′ T7; 3′ M13-rev
Terms and licenses: Academic/Nonprofit Terms; Industry Terms: Not Available to Industry
How to cite: II-ACCC was a gift from Chad Cowan & Kiran Musunuru (Addgene plasmid # 43240 ; http://n2t.net/addgene:43240 ; RRID:Addgene_43240)
